>Addgene plasmid #237882 | pAG CMV HA-EGFP Puro | addgene full sequence | sequence record 471570
GTTGGGAAGGGCGATCGGTGCGGGCCTCTTCGCTATTACGCCAGCTGGCGAAAGGGGGATGTGCTGCAAG
GCGATTAAGTTGGGTAACGCCAGGGTTTTCCCAGTCACGACGTTGTAAAACGACGGCCAGTGAGCGCGCG
TAATACGACTCACTATAGGGCGAATGGGTACCGGACCCCCCCTCGAGGTCGACGGTATCGGGGGCATGCT
TAATTAAGTGATGCGGTTTTGGCAGTACATCAATGGGCGTGGATAGCGGTTTGACTCACGGGGATTTCCA
AGTCTCCACCCCATTGACGTCAATGGGAGTTTGTTTTGGCACCAAAATCAACGGGACTTTCCAAAATGTC
GTAACAACTCCGCCCCATTGACGCAAATGGGCGGTAGGCGTGTACGGTGGGAGGTCTATATAAGCAGAGC
TTCTAGAGGTTTAGTGAACCGTCAGATCCGCTAGCGCTACCGGTCGCCACCATGTACCCATACGATGTTC
CGGATTATGCTTTCGAAATGGTGAGCAAGGGCGAGGAGCTGTTCACCGGGGTGGTGCCCATCCTGGTCGA
GCTGGACGGCGACGTAAACGGCCACAAGTTCAGCGTGTCCGGCGAGGGCGAGGGCGATGCCACCTACGGC
AAGCTGACCCTGAAGTTCATCTGCACCACCGGCAAGCTGCCCGTGCCCTGGCCCACCCTCGTGACCACCC
TGACCTACGGCGTGCAGTGCTTCAGCCGCTACCCCGACCACATGAAGCAGCACGACTTCTTCAAGTCCGC
CATGCCCGAAGGCTACGTCCAGGAGCGCACCATCTTCTTCAAGGACGACGGCAACTACAAGACCCGCGCC
GAGGTGAAGTTCGAGGGCGACACCCTGGTGAACCGCATCGAGCTGAAGGGCATCGACTTCAAGGAGGACG
GCAACATCCTGGGGCACAAGCTGGAGTACAACTACAACAGCCACAACGTCTATATCATGGCCGACAAGCA
GAAGAACGGCATCAAGGTGAACTTCAAGATCCGCCACAACATCGAGGACGGCAGCGTGCAGCTCGCCGAC
CACTACCAGCAGAACACCCCCATCGGCGACGGCCCCGTGCTGCTGCCCGACAACCACTACCTGAGCACCC
AGTCCGCCCTGAGCAAAGACCCCAACGAGAAGCGCGATCACATGGTCCTGCTGGAGTTCGTGACCGCCGC
CGGGATCACTCTCGGCATGGACGAGCTGTACAAGGGATCCGGCGCAACAAACTTCTCTCTGCTGAAACAA
GCCGGAGATGTCGAAGAGAATCCTGGACCGATGACCGAGTACAAGCCCACGGTGCGCCTCGCCACCCGCG
ACGACGTCCCCAGGGCCGTACGCACCCTCGCCGCCGCGTTCGCCGACTACCCCGCCACGCGCCACACCGT
CGATCCGGACCGCCACATCGAGCGGGTCACCGAGCTGCAAGAACTCTTCCTCACGCGCGTCGGGCTCGAC
ATCGGCAAGGTGTGGGTCGCGGACGACGGCGCAGCGGTGGCGGTCTGGACCACGCCGGAGAGCGTCGAAG
CGGGGGCGGTGTTCGCCGAGATCGGCCCGCGCATGGCCGAGTTGAGCGGTTCCCGGCTGGCCGCGCAGCA
ACAGATGGAAGGCCTCCTGGCACCGCACCGGCCCAAGGAGCCCGCGTGGTTCCTGGCCACCGTCGGCGTC
TCGCCCGACCACCAGGGCAAGGGTCTGGGCAGCGCCGTCGTGCTCCCCGGAGTGGAGGCGGCCGAGCGCG
CCGGGGTGCCCGCCTTCCTGGAGACCTCCGCGCCCCGCAACCTCCCCTTCTACGAGCGGCTCGGCTTCAC
CCTCACCGCCGACGTCGAGGTGCCCGAAGGACCGCGCACCTGGTGCATGACCCGCAAGCCCGGTGCCTGA
ACGCGTGTAGTAGTTCAAGTCATCTTATTATTCAGTATTTATAACTTGCAAAGAAATGAATATCAGAGAG
TGAGAGGTGTACAAACTTGTTTATTGCAGCTTATAATGGTTACAAATAAAGCAATAGCATCACAAATTTC
ACAAATAAAGCATTTTTTTCACTGCATTCTAGTTGTGGTTTGTCCAAACTCATCAATGTATCTTAACTAG
TGGCGCCAAGCCGAATTCTGCAGATATCCATCACACTGGCGGCCGCTCGACTAGAGCGGCCGCCACCGCG
GTGGAGCTCCAGCTTTTGTTCCCTTTAGTGAGGGTTAATTGCGCGCTTGGCGTAATCATGGTCATAGCTG
TTTCCTGTGTGAAATTGTTATCCGCTCACAATTCCACACAACATACGAGCCGGAAGCATAAAGTGTAAAG
CCTGGGGTGCCTAATGAGTGAGCTAACTCACATTAATTGCGTTGCGCTCACTGCCCGCTTTCCAGTCGGG
AAACCTGTCGTGCCAGCTGCATTAATGAATCGGCCAACGCGCGGGGAGAGGCGGTTTGCGTATTGGGCGC
TCTTCCGCTTCCTCGCTCACTGACTCGCTGCGCTCGGTCGTTCGGCTGCGGCGAGCGGTATCAGCTCACT
CAAAGGCGGTAATACGGTTATCCACAGAATCAGGGGATAACGCAGGAAAGAACATGTGAGCAAAAGGCCA
GCAAAAGGCCAGGAACCGTAAAAAGGCCGCGTTGCTGGCGTTTTTCCATAGGCTCCGCCCCCCTGACGAG
CATCACAAAAATCGACGCTCAAGTCAGAGGTGGCGAAACCCGACAGGACTATAAAGATACCAGGCGTTTC
CCCCTGGAAGCTCCCTCGTGCGCTCTCCTGTTCCGACCCTGCCGCTTACCGGATACCTGTCCGCCTTTCT
CCCTTCGGGAAGCGTGGCGCTTTCTCATAGCTCACGCTGTAGGTATCTCAGTTCGGTGTAGGTCGTTCGC
TCCAAGCTGGGCTGTGTGCACGAACCCCCCGTTCAGCCCGACCGCTGCGCCTTATCCGGTAACTATCGTC
TTGAGTCCAACCCGGTAAGACACGACTTATCGCCACTGGCAGCAGCCACTGGTAACAGGATTAGCAGAGC
GAGGTATGTAGGCGGTGCTACAGAGTTCTTGAAGTGGTGGCCTAACTACGGCTACACTAGAAGAACAGTA
TTTGGTATCTGCGCTCTGCTGAAGCCAGTTACCTTCGGAAAAAGAGTTGGTAGCTCTTGATCCGGCAAAC
AAACCACCGCTGGTAGCGGTGGTTTTTTTGTTTGCAAGCAGCAGATTACGCGCAGAAAAAAAGGATCTCA
AGAAGATCCTTTGATCTTTTCTACGGGGTCTGACGCTCAGTGGAACGAAAACTCACGTTAAGGGATTTTG
GTCATGAGATTATCAAAAAGGATCTTCACCTAGATCCTTTTAAATTAAAAATGAAGTTTTAAATCAATCT
AAAGTATATATGAGTAAACTTGGTCTGACAGTTACCAATGCTTAATCAGTGAGGCACCTATCTCAGCGAT
CTGTCTATTTCGTTCATCCATAGTTGCCTGACTCCCCGTCGTGTAGATAACTACGATACGGGAGGGCTTA
CCATCTGGCCCCAGTGCTGCAATGATACCGCGAGACCCACGCTCACCGGCTCCAGATTTATCAGCAATAA
ACCAGCCAGCCGGAAGGGCCGAGCGCAGAAGTGGTCCTGCAACTTTATCCGCCTCCATCCAGTCTATTAA
TTGTTGCCGGGAAGCTAGAGTAAGTAGTTCGCCAGTTAATAGTTTGCGCAACGTTGTTGCCATTGCTACA
GGCATCGTGGTGTCACGCTCGTCGTTTGGTATGGCTTCATTCAGCTCCGGTTCCCAACGATCAAGGCGAG
TTACATGATCCCCCATGTTGTGCAAAAAAGCGGTTAGCTCCTTCGGTCCTCCGATCGTTGTCAGAAGTAA
GTTGGCCGCAGTGTTATCACTCATGGTTATGGCAGCACTGCATAATTCTCTTACTGTCATGCCATCCGTA
AGATGCTTTTCTGTGACTGGTGAGTACTCAACCAAGTCATTCTGAGAATAGTGTATGCGGCGACCGAGTT
GCTCTTGCCCGGCGTCAATACGGGATAATACCGCGCCACATAGCAGAACTTTAAAAGTGCTCATCATTGG
AAAACGTTCTTCGGGGCGAAAACTCTCAAGGATCTTACCGCTGTTGAGATCCAGTTCGATGTAACCCACT
CGTGCACCCAACTGATCTTCAGCATCTTTTACTTTCACCAGCGTTTCTGGGTGAGCAAAAACAGGAAGGC
AAAATGCCGCAAAAAAGGGAATAAGGGCGACACGGAAATGTTGAATACTCATACTCTTCCTTTTTCAATA
TTATTGAAGCATTTATCAGGGTTATTGTCTCATGAGCGGATACATATTTGAATGTATTTAGAAAAATAAA
CAAATAGGGGTTCCGCGCACATTTCCCCGAAAAGTGCCACCTAAATTGTAAGCGTTAATATTTTGTTAAA
ATTCGCGTTAAATTTTTGTTAAATCAGCTCATTTTTTAACCAATAGGCCGAAATCGGCAAAATCCCTTAT
AAATCAAAAGAATAGACCGAGATAGGGT
[37 nt withheld, positions 4509-4545]
AAAGAACGTGGACTCCAACGTCAAAGG
[49 nt withheld, positions 4573-4621]
T
[91 nt withheld, positions 4623-4713]
G
[124 nt withheld, positions 4715-4838]
CCCATTCGCCATTCAGGCTGCGCAACT
Features (pLannotate 1.2.2; 18 found; start..end, strand, type, name):
    141..159     +  promoter       T7 promoter: promoter for bacteriophage T7 RNA polymerase
    167..200     -  misc_feature   MCS (fragment): pBluescript multiple cloning site
    218..421     +  promoter       CMV promoter: human cytomegalovirus (CMV) immediate early promoter
    429..448     +  promoter       TRE3GV promoter (fragment): 3rd-generation Tet-responsive promoter that can be activated by binding of Tet-On® 3G, optimized for retroviral and lentiviral vectors
    508..1224    +  CDS            EGFP: EGFP is a basic (constitutively fluorescent) green fluorescent protein published in 1996, derived from Aequorea victoria. It is reported to be a rapidly-maturing weak dimer with moderate acid sensitivity.
   1291..1890    +  CDS            PuroR (fragment): puromycin N-acetyltransferase; pac from Streptomyces; confers resistance to puromycin
   1974..2095    +  polyA_signal   SV40 poly(A) signal: SV40 polyadenylation signal
   2151..2179    -  misc_feature   MCS (fragment): pBluescript multiple cloning site
   2192..2210    -  promoter       T3 promoter: promoter for bacteriophage T3 RNA polymerase
   2255..2271    -  protein_bind   lac operator: The lac repressor binds to the lac operator to inhibit transcription in E. coli. This inhibition can be relieved by adding lactose or isopropyl-β-D-thiogalactopyranoside (IPTG). lac repressor encoded by lacI
   2279..2309    -  promoter       lac promoter: promoter for the E. coli lac operon
   2324..2345    -  protein_bind   CAP binding site: CAP binding activates transcription in the presence of cAMP. E. coli catabolite activator protein
   2358..2450    -  CDS            lacI (fragment): lac repressor; lacI; The lac repressor binds to the lac operator to inhibit transcription in E. coli. This inhibition can be relieved by adding lactose or isopropyl-β-D-thiogalactopyranoside (IPTG).
   2633..3221    -  rep_origin     ori: high-copy-number ColE1/pMB1/pBR322/pUC origin of replication
   3392..4252    -  CDS            AmpR: β-lactamase; bla; confers resistance to ampicillin, carbenicillin, and related antibiotics
   4253..4357    -  promoter       AmpR promoter: bla
   4410..4838    -  rep_origin     f1 ori (sequence partly withheld): f1 bacteriophage origin of replication; arrow indicates direction of (+) strand synthesis
   4843..133     -  CDS            lacZα (fragment) (across the origin): LacZα fragment of β-galactosidase; lacZ fragment
