[The description below was written by a language model from this plasmid's Addgene catalogue record and pLannotate feature annotations shown in this document.]
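Description:
pAG CMV HA-EGFP Puro is a 4,865 bp mammalian expression plasmid built on the pAG backbone, which the feature table shows to be pBluescript-like. It carries a high-copy ColE1/pUC origin, an ampicillin resistance gene (β-lactamase) with its own promoter for selection in E. coli, and an f1 phage origin. Remnants of the lacZα/lac promoter region and flanking T7 and T3 promoters surround fragments of the pBluescript multiple cloning site.

The payload is a single expression cassette driven by the human cytomegalovirus immediate early promoter. A short stretch annotated as a TRE3GV promoter fragment follows it, most likely reflecting shared minimal promoter or leader sequence rather than a functional Tet-responsive element. Downstream lies the 717 bp EGFP coding sequence, cloned between BstBI and BamHI sites that remain intact. According to the catalogue entry, an HA epitope tag supplied by the backbone is fused to the N terminus of EGFP, although the tag itself is not annotated in the feature table. The puromycin N-acetyltransferase gene sits about 65 bp after EGFP with no separate promoter annotated in between, and a single SV40 polyadenylation signal closes the unit. This suggests that both proteins come from one CMV-driven transcript, but the record does not say what element links them, such as a 2A peptide.

The construct gives constitutive green fluorescence, HA-based detection and puromycin selection in transfected mammalian cells. It is intended as the matched control for a companion plasmid from the same series.
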