Addgene plasmid #237882: pAG CMV HA-EGFP Puro
Purpose: Mammalian HA-EGFP expression plasmid, control plasmid for Addgene #237879
Depositing lab: Meghan Rego & Addgene Research Program. Depositing organization: Addgene.
Backbone
  Vector backbone: pAG
  Backbone manufacturer: Addgene
  Backbone size w/o insert (bp): 4148
  Total vector size (bp): 4865
  Vector type: Mammalian Expression
  Selectable markers: Puromycin
Growth in bacteria
  Bacterial resistance: Ampicillin, 100 μg/mL
  Growth temperature: 30°C
  Growth strain: NEB Stable
  Copy number: High Copy
Gene/Insert
  Gene/Insert name: EGFP
  Species: Synthetic
  Insert size (bp): 717
  Promoter: CMV
  Tag / fusion protein: HA (N terminal on backbone)
  Cloning method: Restriction Enzyme; 5′ cloning site BstBI (not destroyed); 3′ cloning site BamHI (not destroyed)
  Sequencing primers: 5′ KS Primer
Terms and licenses: Academic/Nonprofit Terms; Industry Terms
How to cite: pAG CMV HA-EGFP Puro was a gift from Meghan Rego & Addgene Research Program (Addgene plasmid # 237882 ; http://n2t.net/addgene:237882 ; RRID:Addgene_237882)
